Addgene plasmid #103184: LSB-hsa-miR-1249-3p
Purpose: Used to sense miRNA activity using fluorescence based tools. hsa-miR-1249-3p target in 3' UTR of of mKate. miRNA activity can be measured by the repression of mKate2 relative to EBFP2 fluorescent proteins . Plasmid is inherently unstable; please see Depositor Comments
Depositing lab: Ron Weiss. Depositing organization: Massachusetts Institute of Technology. Publication: A mixed antagonistic/synergistic miRNA repression model enables accurate predictions of multi-input miRNA sensor activity. Gam JJ, Babb J, Weiss R. Nat Commun. 2018 Jun 22;9(1):2430. doi: 10.1038/s41467-018-04575-0. PubMed 29934631.
Backbone
  Vector backbone: Low Sensor Backbone (LSB)
  Vector type: Mammalian Expression, Synthetic Biology
Growth in bacteria
  Bacterial resistance: Ampicillin and Kanamycin, 100 & 50 μg/mL
  Growth temperature: 30°C
  Growth strain: NEB Stable
  Copy number: High Copy
Gene/Insert
  Gene/Insert name: hsa-miR-1249-3p target
  Species: H. sapiens (human)
  Entrez Gene: MIR1249 (a.k.a. MIRN1249, hsa-mir-1249)
  Promoter: EF-1a
  Cloning method: Gibson Cloning
Terms and licenses: Academic/Nonprofit Terms; Industry Terms: Not Available to Industry
Depositor comments: Please note that this plasmid is inherently unstable due to a repeating poly A element. We recommend performing a diagnostic digest on multiple colonies upon receipt. The depositors would like to note the presence of several discrepancies between the depositor sequence and physical plasmid sequence. In particular, the sequences upstream and downstream of the puromycin coding region have 10 bp insertions which do not affect the ability to perform puromycin selection. The sequences for those regions within the physical plasmids are as follows: Upstream of Puro: GAATTCGACCGCCTGTCTCAAGGTGCCACC; Downstream of Puro: GCTTTGAGACTACGCGTGAATTCACTCCTC.
How to cite: LSB-hsa-miR-1249-3p was a gift from Ron Weiss (Addgene plasmid # 103184 ; http://n2t.net/addgene:103184 ; RRID:Addgene_103184)
