[The description below was written by a language model from this plasmid's Addgene catalogue record and pLannotate feature annotations shown in this document.]
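Description:
LSB-hsa-miR-1249-3p is a mammalian expression plasmid of about 11 kb, built on the Low Sensor Backbone (LSB) and designed as a two-colour fluorescent sensor of microRNA activity. It replicates in E. coli from a high-copy ColE1/pUC-type origin and carries both β-lactamase (ampicillin) and aminoglycoside phosphotransferase (kanamycin) markers, with selection on both drugs. Remnants of a lac promoter/operator region are also annotated in the backbone.

The payload consists of two parallel transcription units in the same orientation. Each is driven by the human EF-1α core promoter with its intron A and terminated by a rabbit β-globin polyadenylation region. Each unit is also flanked by attB4, attB1 and attB2 sites, which look like scars of Gateway-style assembly. The first unit encodes the red fluorescent protein mKate2. According to the record, a target site for human miR-1249-3p sits in its 3' UTR, although the site itself is not annotated in the feature table. The second unit encodes the blue protein EBFP2 without a miRNA target and serves as an internal reference. When miR-1249-3p is active in transfected cells, the mKate2 transcript is repressed, so the drop in red relative to blue fluorescence reports miRNA activity normalised for plasmid delivery and expression.

A puromycin N-acetyltransferase gene with its own β-globin poly(A) signal allows puromycin selection in mammalian cells, but no promoter for it is annotated. The depositor notes that the repeated poly(A) element makes the plasmid inherently unstable. Small insertions flanking the puromycin coding region also differ between the deposited sequence and the physical plasmid, reportedly without affecting selection.
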