Features (pLannotate 1.2.2; 28 found; start..end, strand, type, name):
     87..675     -  rep_origin     ori: high-copy-number ColE1/pMB1/pBR322/pUC origin of replication
    846..1706    -  CDS            AmpR: β-lactamase; bla; confers resistance to ampicillin, carbenicillin, and related antibiotics
   1707..1778    -  promoter       AmpR promoter: bla
   1857..2456    +  CDS            PuroR: puromycin N-acetyltransferase; pac from Streptomyces alboniger; confers resistance to puromycin
   2461..2541    +  CDS            HBB (fragment): HBB_PONPY - Experimental evidence at transcript level: Swiss-Prot protein existence level 2. Involved in oxygen transport from the lung to the various peripheral tissues. From Pongo pygmaeus (Bornean orangutan).
   2612..2667    +  polyA_signal   β-globin poly(A) signal: rabbit β-globin polyadenylation signal (Gil and Proudfoot, 1987)
   3646..3666    +  protein_bind   attB4: mutant version of attB; core recombination site for the Gateway® BP reaction BP Clonase™
   3734..3945    +  promoter       EF-1α core promoter: core promoter for human elongation factor EF-1α
   3946..4884    +  intron         EF-1α intron A: intron upstream of the start codon of human EF-1α
   4911..4931    +  protein_bind   attB1: mutant version of attB; core recombination site for the Gateway® BP reaction BP Clonase™
   4951..5646    +  CDS            mKate2: mKate2 is a basic (constitutively fluorescent) red fluorescent protein published in 2009, derived from Entacmaea quadricolor. It is reported to be a rapidly-maturing monomer with moderate acid sensitivity.
   5666..5690    -  protein_bind   attB2: mutant version of attB; recombination site for the Gateway® BP reaction BP Clonase™
   5834..5908    +  CDS            HBB (fragment): HBB_PONPY - Experimental evidence at transcript level: Swiss-Prot protein existence level 2. Involved in oxygen transport from the lung to the various peripheral tissues. From Pongo pygmaeus (Bornean orangutan).
   5979..6034    +  polyA_signal   β-globin poly(A) signal: rabbit β-globin polyadenylation signal (Gil and Proudfoot, 1987)
   6418..6443    +  misc_feature   SA: splice acceptor site
   7115..7135    +  protein_bind   attB4: mutant version of attB; core recombination site for the Gateway® BP reaction BP Clonase™
   7203..7414    +  promoter       EF-1α core promoter: core promoter for human elongation factor EF-1α
   7415..8353    +  intron         EF-1α intron A: intron upstream of the start codon of human EF-1α
   8380..8400    +  protein_bind   attB1: mutant version of attB; core recombination site for the Gateway® BP reaction BP Clonase™
   8411..9127    +  CDS            EBFP2: EBFP2 is a basic (constitutively fluorescent) blue fluorescent protein published in 2007, derived from Aequorea victoria. It is reported to be a rapidly-maturing monomer with moderate acid sensitivity.
   9135..9159    -  protein_bind   attB2: mutant version of attB; recombination site for the Gateway® BP reaction BP Clonase™
   9163..9243    +  CDS            HBB (fragment): HBB_PONPY - Experimental evidence at transcript level: Swiss-Prot protein existence level 2. Involved in oxygen transport from the lung to the various peripheral tissues. From Pongo pygmaeus (Bornean orangutan).
   9314..9369    +  polyA_signal   β-globin poly(A) signal: rabbit β-globin polyadenylation signal (Gil and Proudfoot, 1987)
   9752..9774    -  protein_bind   lac operator (fragment): The lac repressor binds to the lac operator to inhibit transcription in E. coli. This inhibition can be relieved by adding lactose or isopropyl-β-D-thiogalactopyranoside (IPTG). lac repressor encoded by lacI
   9778..9808    -  promoter       lac promoter: promoter for the E. coli lac operon
   9823..9844    -  protein_bind   CAP binding site: CAP binding activates transcription in the presence of cAMP. E. coli catabolite activator protein
   9857..9896    -  CDS            lacI (fragment): lac repressor; lacI; The lac repressor binds to the lac operator to inhibit transcription in E. coli. This inhibition can be relieved by adding lactose or isopropyl-β-D-thiogalactopyranoside (IPTG).
  10069..10878   +  CDS            KanR: aminoglycoside phosphotransferase; aph(3')-Ia; confers resistance to kanamycin in bacteria or G418 (Geneticin®) in eukaryotes
>Addgene plasmid #103184 | LSB-hsa-miR-1249-3p | depositor full sequence | sequence record 195417 | Full Sequence
AATTGAGGGGATAACGCAGGAAAGAACATGTGAGCAAAAGGCCAGCAAAAGGCCAGGAACCGTAAAAAGG
CCGCGTTGCTGGCGTTTTTCCATAGGCTCCGCCCCCCTGACGAGCATCACAAAAATCGACGCTCAAGTCA
GAGGTGGCGAAACCCGACAGGACTATAAAGATACCAGGCGTTTCCCCCTGGAAGCTCCCTCGTGCGCTCT
CCTGTTCCGACCCTGCCGCTTACCGGATACCTGTCCGCCTTTCTCCCTTCGGGAAGCGTGGCGCTTTCTC
ATAGCTCACGCTGTAGGTATCTCAGTTCGGTGTAGGTCGTTCGCTCCAAGCTGGGCTGTGTGCACGAACC
CCCCGTTCAGCCCGACCGCTGCGCCTTATCCGGTAACTATCGTCTTGAGTCCAACCCGGTAAGACACGAC
TTATCGCCACTGGCAGCAGCCACTGGTAACAGGATTAGCAGAGCGAGGTATGTAGGCGGTGCTACAGAGT
TCTTGAAGTGGTGGCCTAACTACGGCTACACTAGAAGAACAGTATTTGGTATCTGCGCTCTGCTGAAGCC
AGTTACCTTCGGAAAAAGAGTTGGTAGCTCTTGATCCGGCAAACAAACCACCGCTGGTAGCGGTGGTTTT
TTTGTTTGCAAGCAGCAGATTACGCGCAGAAAAAAAGGATCTCAAGAAGATCCTTTGATCTTTTCTACGG
GGTCTGACGCTCAGTGGAACGAAAACTCACGTTAAGGGATTTTGGTCATGAGATTATCAAAAAGGATCTT
CACCTAGATCCTTTTAAATTAAAAATGAAGTTTTAAATCAATCTAAAGTATATATGAGTAAACTTGGTCT
GACAGTTACCAATGCTTAATCAGTGAGGCACCTATCTCAGCGATCTGTCTATTTCGTTCATCCATAGTTG
CCTGACTCCCCGTCGTGTAGATAACTACGATACGGGAGGGCTTACCATCTGGCCCCAGTGCTGCAATGAT
ACCGCGAGAACCACGCTCACCGGCTCCAGATTTATCAGCAATAAACCAGCCAGCCGGAAGGGCCGAGCGC
AGAAGTGGTCCTGCAACTTTATCCGCCTCCATCCAGTCTATTAATTGTTGCCGGGAAGCTAGAGTAAGTA
GTTCGCCAGTTAATAGTTTGCGCAACGTTGTTGCCATTGCTACAGGCATCGTGGTGTCACGCTCGTCGTT
TGGTATGGCTTCATTCAGCTCCGGTTCCCAACGATCAAGGCGAGTTACATGATCCCCCATGTTGTGCAAA
AAAGCGGTTAGCTCCTTCGGTCCTCCGATCGTTGTCAGAAGTAAGTTGGCCGCAGTGTTATCACTCATGG
TTATGGCAGCACTGCATAATTCTCTTACTGTCATGCCATCCGTAAGATGCTTTTCTGTGACTGGTGAGTA
CTCAACCAAGTCATTCTGAGAATAGTGTATGCGGCGACCGAGTTGCTCTTGCCCGGCGTCAATACGGGAT
AATACCGCGCCACATAGCAGAACTTTAAAAGTGCTCATCATTGGAAAACGTTCTTCGGGGCGAAAACTCT
CAAGGATCTTACCGCTGTTGAGATCCAGTTCGATGTAACCCACTCGTGCACCCAACTGATCTTCAGCATC
TTTTACTTTCACCAGCGTTTCTGGGTGAGCAAAAACAGGAAGGCAAAATGCCGCAAAAAAGGGAATAAGG
GCGACACGGAAATGTTGAATACTCATACTCTTCCTTTTTCAATATTATTGAAGCATTTATCAGGGTTATT
GTCTCATGAGCGGATACATATTTGAATGTAGCTCCGAATTTCTCGAGGGCTTGTCGACGACGGCGGTCTC
CGTCGTCAGGATCATGAATTCGACCCGCCTGCCACCATGACCGAGTACAAGCCCACGGTGCGCCTCGCCA
CCCGCGACGACGTCCCCCGGGCCGTACGCACCCTCGCCGCCGCGTTCGCCGACTACCCCGCCACGCGCCA
CACCGTCGACCCGGACCGCCACATCGAGCGGGTCACCGAGCTGCAAGAACTCTTCCTCACGCGCGTCGGG
CTCGACATCGGCAAGGTGTGGGTCGCGGACGACGGCGCCGCGGTGGCGGTCTGGACCACGCCGGAGAGCG
TCGAAGCGGGGGCGGTGTTCGCCGAGATCGGCCCGCGCATGGCCGAGTTGAGCGGTTCCCGGCTGGCCGC
GCAGCAACAGATGGAAGGCCTCCTGGCGCCGCACCGGCCCAAGGAGCCCGCGTGGTTCCTGGCCACCGTC
GGCGTCTCGCCCGACCACCAGGGCAAGGGTCTGGGCAGCGCCGTCGTGCTCCCCGGAGTGGAGGCGGCCG
AGCGCGCCGGGGTGCCCGCCTTCCTGGAGACATCCGCGCCCCGCAACCTCCCCTTCTACGAGCGGCTCGG
CTTCACCGTCACCGCCGACGTCGAGGTGCCCGAAGGACCGCGCACCTGGTGCATGACCCGCAAGCCCGGT
GCCTGATACGCGTGAATTCACTCCTCAGGTGCAGGCTGCCTATCAGAAGGTGGTGGCTGGTGTGGCCAAT
GCCCTGGCTCACAAATACCACTGAGATCTTTTTCCCTCTGCCAAAAATTATGGGGACATCATGAAGCCCC
TTGAGCATCTGACTTCTGGCTAATAAAGGAAATTTATTTTCATTGCAATAGTGTGTTGGAATTTTTTGTG
TCTCTCACTCGGAAGGACATATGGGAGGGCAAATCATTTAAAACATCAGAATGAGTATTTGGTTTAGAGT
TTGGCAACATATGCCCATATGCTGGCTGCCATGAACAAAGGTTGGCTATAAAGAGGTCATCAGTATATGA
AACAGCCCCCTGCTGTCCATTCCTTATTCCATAGAAAAGCCTTGACTTGAGGTTAGATTTTTTTTATATT
TTGTTTTGTGTTATTTTTTTCTTTAACATCCCTAAAATTTTCCTTACATGTTTTACTAGCCAGATTTTTC
CTCCTCTCCTGACTACTCCCAGTCATAGCTGTCCCTCTTCTCTTATGGAGATCCCTCGACCTGCAGCCCA
AGCTTGAATTCTCTAGAATTACCCTGTTATCCCTATGCTTGGTTTACCGAGCTCTTATTGGTTTTCAAAC
TTCATTGACTGTGCCCAACGCGCCTGGGAGCTCACGGGGACAGCCCCCCCCCAAAGCCCCCAGGGATGTA
ATTACGTCCCTCCCCCGCTAGGGGGCAGCAGCGAGCCGCCCGGGGCTCCGCTCCGGTCCGGCGCTCCCCC
CGCATCCCCGAGCCGGCAGCGTGCGGGGACAGCCCGGGCACGGGGAAGGTGGCACGGGATCGCTTTCCTC
TGAACGCTTCTCGCTGCTCTTTGAGCCTGCAGACACCTGGGGGGATACGGGGAAAAAGCTAGGCTGAAAG
ACCGGTTCTTAGAATGACACGCGCCTGGGAGCTCACGGGGACAGCCCCCCCCCAAAGCCCCCAGGGATGT
AATTACGTCCCTCCCCCGCTAGGGGGCAGCAGCGAGCCGCCCGGGGCTCCGCTCCGGTCCGGCGCTCCCC
CCGCATCCCCGAGCCGGCAGCGTGCGGGGACAGCCCGGGCACGGGGAAGGTGGCACGGGATCGCTTTCCT
CTGAACGCTTCTCGCTGCTCTTTGAGCCTGCAGACACCTGGGGGGATACGGGGAAAAAGCTAACTTCTGA
GACGACAACTTTGTATAGAAAAGTTGGCTCCGAATTCGCCCTTGACAGCAGAGATCCAGTTTGGTTAATT
AATTGGCTCCGGTGCCCGTCAGTGGGCAGAGCGCACATCGCCCACAGTCCCCGAGAAGTTGTGGGGAGGG
GTCGGCAATTGAACCGGTGCCTAGAGAAGGTGGCGCGGGGTAAACTGGGAAAGTGATGTCGTGTACTGGC
TCCGCCTTTTTCCCGAGGGTGGGGGAGAACCGTATATAAGTGCAGTAGTCGCCGTGAACGTTCTTTTTCG
CAACGGGTTTGCCGCCAGAACACAGGTAAGTGCCGTGTGTGGTTCCCGCGGGCCTGGCCTCTTTACGGGT
TATGGCCCTTGCGTGCCTTGAATTACTTCCACCTGGCTGCAGTACGTGATTCTTGATCCCGAGCTTCGGG
TTGGAAGTGGGTGGGAGAGTTCGAGGCCTTGCGCTTAAGGAGCCCCTTCGCCTCGTGCTTGAGTTGAGGC
CTGGCCTGGGCGCTGGGGCCGCCGCGTGCGAATCTGGTGGCACCTTCGCGCCTGTCTCGCTGCTTTCGAT
AAGTCTCTAGCCATTTAAAATTTTTGATGACCTGCTGCGACGCTTTTTTTCTGGCAAGATAGTCTTGTAA
ATGCGGGCCAAGATCTGCACACTGGTATTTCGGTTTTTGGGGCCGCGGGCGGCGACGGGGCCCGTGCGTC
CCAGCGCACATGTTCGGCGAGGCGGGGCCTGCGAGCGCGGCCACCGAGAATCGGACGGGGGTAGTCTCAA
GCTGGCCGGCCTGCTCTGGTGCCTGGCCTCGCGCCGCCGTGTATCGCCCCGCCCTGGGCGGCAAGGCTGG
CCCGGTCGGCACCAGTTGCGTGAGCGGAAAGATGGCCGCTTCCCGGCCCTGCTGCAGGGAGCTCAAAATG
GAGGACGCGGCGCTCGGGAGAGCGGGCGGGTGAGTCACCCACACAAAGGAAAAGGGCCTTTCCGTCCTCA
GCCGTCGCTTCATGTGACTCCACGGAGTACCGGGCGCCGTCCAGGCACCTCGATTAGTTCTCGAGCTTTT
GGAGTACGTCGTCTTTAGGTTGGGGGGAGGGGTTTTATGCGATGGAGTTTCCCCACACTGAGTGGGTGGA
GACTGAAGTTAGGCCAGCTTGGCACTTGATGTAATTCTCCTTGGAATTTGCCCTTTTTGAGTTTGGATCT
TGGTTCATTCTCAAGCCTCAGACAGTGGTTCAAAGTTTTTTTCTTCCATTTCAGGTGTCGTGAGAAGGGC
GAATTCGACCCAAGTTTGTACAAAAAAGCAGGCTGGATCCAGGTGCCACCATGGTGAGCGAGCTGATTAA
GGAGAACATGCACATGAAGCTGTACATGGAGGGCACCGTGAACAACCACCACTTCAAGTGCACATCCGAG
GGCGAAGGCAAGCCCTACGAGGGCACCCAGACCATGAGAATCAAGGCGGTCGAGGGCGGCCCTCTCCCCT
TCGCCTTCGACATCCTGGCTACCAGCTTCATGTACGGCAGCAAAACCTTCATCAACCACACCCAGGGCAT
CCCCGACTTCTTTAAGCAGTCCTTCCCCGAGGGCTTCACATGGGAGAGAGTCACCACATACGAAGATGGG
GGCGTGCTGACCGCTACCCAGGACACCAGCCTCCAGGACGGCTGCCTCATCTACAACGTCAAGATCAGAG
GGGTGAACTTCCCATCCAACGGCCCTGTGATGCAGAAGAAAACACTCGGCTGGGAGGCCTCCACCGAGAC
ACTGTACCCCGCTGACGGCGGCCTGGAAGGCAGAGCCGACATGGCCCTGAAGCTCGTGGGCGGGGGCCAC
CTGATCTGCAACCTTAAGACCACATACAGATCCAAGAAACCCGCTAAGAACCTCAAGATGCCCGGCGTCT
ACTATGTGGACAGGAGACTGGAAAGAATCAAGGAGGCCGACAAAGAGACATACGTCGAGCAGCACGAGGT
GGCTGTGGCCAGATACTGCGACCTCCCTAGCAAACTGGGGCACAAACTTAATTGAGAATTCTACCACCCA
GCTTTCTTGTACAAAGTGGTACGTCTCAAGACCAGAGGTCTCTGCTTCGTACCTGTGAAGAAGGGGGGGA
AGGGCGTTGAAGAAGGGGGGGAAGGGCGTTGAAGAAGGGGGGGAAGGGCGTTGAAGAAGGGGGGGAAGGG
CGTCAACCAGAAGAGACCTGTGCTTCACTCCTCAGGTGCAGGCTGCCTATCAGAAGGTGGTGGCTGGTGT
GGCCAATGCCCTGGCTCACAAATACCACTGAGATCTTTTTCCCTCTGCCAAAAATTATGGGGACATCATG
AAGCCCCTTGAGCATCTGACTTCTGGCTAATAAAGGAAATTTATTTTCATTGCAATAGTGTGTTGGAATT
TTTTGTGTCTCTCACTCGGAAGGACATATGGGAGGGCAAATCATTTAAAACATCAGAATGAGTATTTGGT
TTAGAGTTTGGCAACATATGCCCATATGCTGGCTGCCATGAACAAAGGTTGGCTATAAAGAGGTCATCAG
TATATGAAACAGCCCCCTGCTGTCCATTCCTTATTCCATAGAAAAGCCTTGACTTGAGGTTAGATTTTTT
TTATATTTTGTTTTGTGTTATTTTTTTCTTTAACATCCCTAAAATTTTCCTTACATGTTTTACTAGCCAG
ATTTTTCCTCCTCTCCTGACTACTCCCAGTCATAGCTGTCCCTCTTCTCTTATGGAGATCCCGAGCGGTG
CGTTTTTATGCTTGTAGTATTGTATAATGTTTTTAAGATCCAAGCTTCTGACCTCTTCTCTTCCTCCCAC
AGGGCCTCGAGACAATTGCATCGATGGTACCAGTGAAAGTCTGCAATGAATTCGAGTTGGCGCGCCTGTC
ATTCTAAATCTCTCTTTCAGCCTAAAGCTTTTTCCCCGTATCCCCCCAGGTGTCTGCAGGCTCAAAGAGC
AGCGAGAAGCGTTCAGAGGAAAGCGATCCCGTGCCACCTTCCCCGTGCCCGGGCTGTCCCCGCACGCTGC
CGGCTCGGGGATGCGGGGGGAGCGCCGGACCGGAGCGGAGCCCCGGGCGGCTCGCTGCTGCCCCCTAGCG
GGGGAGGGACGTAATTACATCCCTGGGGGCTTTGGGAGGGGGCTGTCCCCGTGAGCTCCCAGGCGCGCCT
GTCATTCTAAATCTCTCTTTCAGCCTAAAGCTTTTTCCCCGTATCCCCCCAGGTGTCTGCAGGCTCAAAG
AGCAGCGAGAAGCGTTCAGAGGAAAGCGATCCCGTGCCACCTTCCCCGTGCCCGGGCTGTCCCCGCACGC
TGCCGGCTCGGGGATGCGGGGGGAGCGCCGGACCGGAGCGGAGCCCCGGGCGGCTCGCTGCTGCCCCCTA
GCGGGGGAGGGACGTAATTACATCCCTGGGGGCTTTGGGGGGGGGCTGTCCCCGTGAGCTCCCAGGCGCG
CCAACTCGGTACCGTATCGATGTCGACGTTAACGCTAGTGATATCAACTTTGTATAGAAAAGTTGGCTCC
GAATTCGCCCTTGACAGCAGAGATCCAGTTTGGTTAATTAATTGGCTCCGGTGCCCGTCAGTGGGCAGAG
CGCACATCGCCCACAGTCCCCGAGAAGTTGTGGGGAGGGGTCGGCAATTGAACCGGTGCCTAGAGAAGGT
GGCGCGGGGTAAACTGGGAAAGTGATGTCGTGTACTGGCTCCGCCTTTTTCCCGAGGGTGGGGGAGAACC
GTATATAAGTGCAGTAGTCGCCGTGAACGTTCTTTTTCGCAACGGGTTTGCCGCCAGAACACAGGTAAGT
GCCGTGTGTGGTTCCCGCGGGCCTGGCCTCTTTACGGGTTATGGCCCTTGCGTGCCTTGAATTACTTCCA
CCTGGCTGCAGTACGTGATTCTTGATCCCGAGCTTCGGGTTGGAAGTGGGTGGGAGAGTTCGAGGCCTTG
CGCTTAAGGAGCCCCTTCGCCTCGTGCTTGAGTTGAGGCCTGGCCTGGGCGCTGGGGCCGCCGCGTGCGA
ATCTGGTGGCACCTTCGCGCCTGTCTCGCTGCTTTCGATAAGTCTCTAGCCATTTAAAATTTTTGATGAC
CTGCTGCGACGCTTTTTTTCTGGCAAGATAGTCTTGTAAATGCGGGCCAAGATCTGCACACTGGTATTTC
GGTTTTTGGGGCCGCGGGCGGCGACGGGGCCCGTGCGTCCCAGCGCACATGTTCGGCGAGGCGGGGCCTG
CGAGCGCGGCCACCGAGAATCGGACGGGGGTAGTCTCAAGCTGGCCGGCCTGCTCTGGTGCCTGGCCTCG
CGCCGCCGTGTATCGCCCCGCCCTGGGCGGCAAGGCTGGCCCGGTCGGCACCAGTTGCGTGAGCGGAAAG
ATGGCCGCTTCCCGGCCCTGCTGCAGGGAGCTCAAAATGGAGGACGCGGCGCTCGGGAGAGCGGGCGGGT
GAGTCACCCACACAAAGGAAAAGGGCCTTTCCGTCCTCAGCCGTCGCTTCATGTGACTCCACGGAGTACC
GGGCGCCGTCCAGGCACCTCGATTAGTTCTCGAGCTTTTGGAGTACGTCGTCTTTAGGTTGGGGGGAGGG
GTTTTATGCGATGGAGTTTCCCCACACTGAGTGGGTGGAGACTGAAGTTAGGCCAGCTTGGCACTTGATG
TAATTCTCCTTGGAATTTGCCCTTTTTGAGTTTGGATCTTGGTTCATTCTCAAGCCTCAGACAGTGGTTC
AAAGTTTTTTTCTTCCATTTCAGGTGTCGTGAGAAGGGCGAATTCGACCCAAGTTTGTACAAAAAAGCAG
GCTCGCCACCATGGTGAGCAAGGGCGAGGAGCTGTTCACCGGGGTGGTGCCCATCCTGGTCGAGCTGGAC
GGCGACGTAAACGGCCACAAGTTCAGCGTGAGGGGCGAGGGCGAGGGCGATGCCACCAACGGCAAGCTGA
CCCTGAAGTTCATCTGCACCACCGGCAAGCTGCCCGTGCCCTGGCCCACCCTCGTGACCACCCTGAGCCA
CGGCGTGCAGTGCTTCGCCCGCTACCCCGACCACATGAAGCAGCACGACTTCTTCAAGTCCGCCATGCCC
GAAGGCTACGTCCAGGAGCGCACCATCTTCTTCAAGGACGACGGCACCTACAAGACCCGCGCCGAGGTGA
AGTTCGAGGGCGACACCCTAGTGAACCGCATCGAGCTGAAGGGCGTCGACTTCAAGGAGGACGGCAACAT
CCTGGGGCACAAGCTGGAGTACAACTTCAACAGCCACAACATCTATATCATGGCCGTCAAGCAGAAGAAC
GGCATCAAGGTGAACTTCAAGATCCGCCACAACGTGGAGGACGGCAGCGTGCAGCTCGCCGACCACTACC
AGCAGAACACCCCCATCGGCGACGGCCCCGTGCTGCTGCCCGACAGCCACTACCTGAGCACCCAGTCCGT
GCTGAGCAAAGACCCCAACGAGAAGCGCGATCACATGGTCCTGCTGGAGTTCCGCACCGCCGCCGGGATC
ACTCTCGGCATGGACGAGCTGTACAAGTAATACCACCCAGCTTTCTTGTACAAAGTGGTACGCGTGAATT
CACTCCTCAGGTGCAGGCTGCCTATCAGAAGGTGGTGGCTGGTGTGGCCAATGCCCTGGCTCACAAATAC
CACTGAGATCTTTTTCCCTCTGCCAAAAATTATGGGGACATCATGAAGCCCCTTGAGCATCTGACTTCTG
GCTAATAAAGGAAATTTATTTTCATTGCAATAGTGTGTTGGAATTTTTTGTGTCTCTCACTCGGAAGGAC
ATATGGGAGGGCAAATCATTTAAAACATCAGAATGAGTATTTGGTTTAGAGTTTGGCAACATATGCCCAT
ATGCTGGCTGCCATGAACAAAGGTTGGCTATAAAGAGGTCATCAGTATATGAAACAGCCCCCTGCTGTCC
ATTCCTTATTCCATAGAAAAGCCTTGACTTGAGGTTAGATTTTTTTTATATTTTGTTTTGTGTTATTTTT
TTCTTTAACATCCCTAAAATTTTCCTTACATGTTTTACTAGCCAGATTTTTCCTCCTCTCCTGACTACTC
CCAGTCATAGCTGTCCCTCTTCTCTTATGGAGATCCCTCGACCTGCAGCCCAAGCTTGGCGTAATCATGG
TCATAGCTGTTTCCTGTGTGAAATTGTTATCCGCTCACAATTCCACACAACATACGAGCCGGAAGCATAA
AGTGTAAAGCCTGGGGTGCCTAATGAGTGAGCTAACTCACATTAATTGCGTTGCGCTCACTGCCCGCTTT
CCAGTCGGGAAACCTGTCGTGCCAGCGGATCGACAGTACTAAGCTTGGTCTAATACCCAATCTCTCGTCT
TATCCAGATGTTTTATACGCCTCTGGCCCGTGTCTCAAAATCTCTGATGTTACATTGCACAAGATAAAAT
AATATCATCATGAACAATAAAACTGTCTGCTTACATAAACAGTAATACAAGGGGTGTTATGAGCCATATT
CAACGGGAAACGTCGAGGCCGCGATTAAATTCCAACATGGATGCTGATTTATATGGGTATAAATGGGCTC
GCGATAATGTCGGGCAATCAGGTGCGACAATCTATCGCTTGTATGGGAAGCCCGATGCGCCAGAGTTGTT
TCTGAAACATGGCAAAGGTAGCGTTGCCAATGATGTTACAGATGAGATGGTCAGACTAAACTGGCTGACG
GAATTTATGCCTCTTCCGACCATCAAGCATTTTATCCGTACTCCTGATGATGCATGGTTACTCACCACTG
CGATCCCCGGAAAAACAGCATTCCAGGTATTAGAAGAATATCCTGATTCAGGTGAAAATATTGTTGATGC
GCTGGCAGTGTTCCTGCGCCGGTTGCATTCGATTCCTGTTTGTAATTGTCCTTTTAACAGCGATCGCGTA
TTTCGTCTCGCTCAGGCGCAATCACGAATGAATAACGGTTTGGTTGATGCGAGTGATTTTGATGACGAGC
GTAATGGCTGGCCTGTTGAACAAGTCTGGAAAGAAATGCATAAACTTTTGCCATTCTCACCGGATTCAGT
CGTCACTCATGGTGATTTCTCACTTGATAACCTTATTTTTGACGAGGGGAAATTAATAGGTTGTATTGAT
GTTGGACGAGTCGGAATCGCAGACCGATACCAGGATCTTGCCATCCTATGGAACTGCCTCGGTGAGTTTT
CTCCTTCATTACAGAAACGGCTTTTTCAAAAATATGGTATTGATAATCCTGATATGAATAAATTGCAGTT
TCATTTGATGCTCGATGAGTTTTTCTAATCAGAATTGGTTAATTGGTTGTAACACTGGCAGAGCATTACG
CTGACTTGACGGGACGGCGCAAGCTCATGACCAAAATCCCTTAACGTGAGTTACGCGTCGTTCCACTGAG
CGTCAGAGGTATCACTAGTATTACAGAGGTAAGTTATAACAGTCGCCTAACCC
