>Addgene plasmid #103184 | LSB-hsa-miR-1249-3p | depositor partial sequence | sequence record 195418 | hsa-miR-1249-3p target
TGAAGAAGGGGGGGAAGGGCGT
