>Addgene plasmid #103184 | LSB-hsa-miR-1249-3p | addgene full sequence | sequence record 237616 | mKate2-F 5'-ACCCGCTAAGAACCTCAAGA-3'
CAAGGAGGCCGACAAAGAGACATACGTCGAGCAGCACGAGGTGGCTGTGGCCAGATACTGCGACCTCCCT
AGCAAACTGGGGCACAAACTTAATTGAGAATTCTACCACCCAGCTTTCTTGTACAAAGTGGTACGTCTCA
AGACCAGAGGTCTCTGCTTCGTACCTGTGAAGAAGGGGGGGAAGGGCGTTGAAGAAGGGGGGGAAGGGCG
TTGAAGAAGGGGGGGAAGGGCGTTGAAGAAGGGGGGGAAGGGCGTCAACCAGAAGAGACCTGTGCTTCAC
TCCTCAGGTGCAGGCTGCCTATCAGAAGGTGGTGGCTGGTGTGGCCAATGCCCTGGCTCACAAATACCAC
TGAGATCTTTTTCCCTCTGCCAAAAATTATGGGGACATCATGAAGCCCCTTGAGCATCTGACTTCTGGCT
AATAAAGGAAATTTATTTTCATTGCAATAGTGTGTTGGAATTTTTTGTGTCTCTCACTCGGAAGGACATA
TGGGAGGGCAAATCATTTAAAA
